>Addgene plasmid #12715 | DCT.VV.Orf27 | addgene partial sequence | sequence record 19110 | T7 5'-TAATACGACTCACTATAGGG-3'
GGTTAATTTTATCAAGACATATGCGCCTAGAGGTTCTATTATTTTTATTAATTATACCATGTCATTAACA
AGTCATTTGAATCCATCGATAGAAAAACATGTGGGTATTTATTATGGTACGTTATTATCGGAACACTTGG
TAGTTGAATCAACATATAGAAAAGGAGTTCGAATAGTCCCATTGGATAGTTTTTTTGAAGGATATCTTAG
TGCAAAAGTATACATGTTAGAGAATATTCAAGTTATGAAAATAGCAGCTGATACGTCATTAACTTTATTG
GGTATTCCGTATGGATTTGGTCATGATAGAATGTATTGTTTTAAATTGGTAGCTGACTGTTATAAAAATG
CCGGTATTGATACATCGTCTAAACGAATATTAGGTAAAGATATTTTTCTGAGCCAAAACTTCACAGACGA
TAATAGATGGATAAAGATATATGATTCTAATAATTTAACATTTTGGCAAATTGATTACCTTAAAGGGTGA
AAGGGTCAAGACAATTCTGCAGATATCCAGCACAGTGGCGGCCGCTCGAGTCTAGAGGGCCCGCGGTTCG
AAGGTAAGCCTATCCCTAACCCTCTCCTCGGTCTCGATTCTACGCGTACCGGTCATCATCACCATCACCA
TTGAGTTTAAACCCGCTGATCAGCCTCGACTGTGCCTTCTAGTTGCCAGCCATCTGTTGTTTGCCCCT
