[The description below was written by a language model from this plasmid's Addgene catalogue record.]
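Description:
DCT.VV.Orf27 is a mammalian expression plasmid built on the commercial pcDNA 3.1D V5-His-TOPO backbone (about 5.5 kb without insert) and carrying a 498 bp open reading frame from vaccinia virus, designated VV.Orf27 within its library and also listed as VV_WR_084. The insert was introduced by TOPO cloning. The plasmid is maintained at high copy in E. coli under ampicillin selection, and the backbone also provides a neomycin resistance marker that permits G418 selection in mammalian cells. The record does not list the promoter or other regulatory elements. Vectors of this family generally drive expression from the CMV immediate-early promoter, with an upstream T7 promoter (consistent with the T7 sequencing primer noted) and optional C-terminal V5 and polyhistidine tags. Whether the tags are in frame with this ORF is not stated.

The construct belongs to a library of vaccinia virus ORF expression plasmids made for screening, associated with work to identify poxvirus CD8+ T cell determinants for the design and characterisation of smallpox vaccines. In that setting, individual viral ORFs are expressed in transfected cells so that the gene products recognised by virus-specific T cells can be identified. The plasmid and insert names apply only to this library, and the corresponding gene names in the Copenhagen and WR strains are given in a supplementary data sheet for the collection. Because the clones were built for screening, the insert may differ from the current canonical sequence of the gene, so the available quality control sequence data should be checked before relying on it.
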