Addgene plasmid #12715: DCT.VV.Orf27
Purpose: This plasmid was designed for screening purposes and may contain discrepancies relative to the current canonical GenBank version of the gene.
Depositing lab: Jack Bennink & Jon Yewdell. Depositing organization: National Institute of Allergy and Infectious Diseases (NIAID). Publication: Identification of poxvirus CD8+ T cell determinants to enable rational design and characterization of smallpox vaccines. Tscharke DC, Karupiah G, Zhou J, Palmore T, Irvine KR, Haeryfar SM, Williams S, Sidney J, Sette A, Bennink JR, Yewdell JW. J Exp Med. 2005 January 3; 201(1): 95–104. 10.1084/jem.20041912 PubMed 15623576.
Backbone
  Vector backbone: pcDNA 3.1D V5-His-TOPO
  Backbone manufacturer: Invitrogen
  Backbone size w/o insert (bp): 5514
  Vector type: Mammalian Expression
  Selectable markers: Neomycin (select with G418)
Growth in bacteria
  Bacterial resistance: Ampicillin, 100 μg/mL
  Growth temperature: 37°C
  Growth strain: DH5alpha
  Copy number: High Copy
Gene/Insert
  Gene/Insert name: VV.Orf27 (alt name: VV_WR_084)
  Species: Vaccinia Virus
  Insert size (bp): 498
  Cloning method: TOPO Cloning; 5′ cloning site TA Cloning (not destroyed); 3′ cloning site TA Cloning (not destroyed)
  Sequencing primers: 5′ Universal T7
Terms and licenses: Academic/Nonprofit Terms; Industry Terms: Not Available to Industry
Depositor comments: Please see the Vaccinia kit page ( https://www.addgene.org/vvorf/ ) for more information. The kit page contains the supplemental VVOrfData spreadsheet, which includes important information about this plasmid. The plasmid and insert names provided here relate only to this library. The name of the ORF (if present) in VACV strain Copenhagen and the name of the ORF (if annotated) in VACV strain WR sequence can be found in VVOrfData spreadsheet. Please note that the amino acid sequence given for each ORF in the spreadsheet may contain some errors. Additionally, changes from the expected sequence may be present in these plasmids. Please see Addgene's quality control sequence and sequencing notes in the VVOrfData spreadsheet before ordering this plasmid.
How to cite: DCT.VV.Orf27 was a gift from Jack Bennink & Jon Yewdell (Addgene plasmid # 12715 ; http://n2t.net/addgene:12715 ; RRID:Addgene_12715)
